>Addgene plasmid #177073 | pEPQD1CB0794 | addgene full sequence | sequence record 349535 | Addgene NGS Result
CAAACAACAAACAACATTACAATTACTATTTACAATTACAATGGATTACCTTACCATAATATTAACTTTA
CTATTTGCCTTGACTCTCTATGAAGCCTTCAGCTACCTATCCAGAAGAACCAAAAACCTTCCTCCAGGAC
CATCGCCATTGCCGTTCATCGGAAGCCTCCATTTATTAGGCGACCAACCACACAAATCCTTAGCAAAACT
TTCCAAAAAACACGGTCCAATTATGAGTCTCAAATTAGGCCAGATCACTACAATCGTCATATCTTCATCA
ACAATGGCGAAAGAAGTTCTTCAAAAACAGGATTTAGCATTTTCAAGCAGATCAGTTCCAAACGCACTCC
ACGCTCACAATCAATTCAAATTCTCCGTTGTATGGCTTCCGGTAGCCTCACGATGGAGAAGCCTTCGAAA
AGTTTTGAATTCTAATATATTTTCCGGCAATCGGCTCGACGCTAATCAACATTTGAGAACTAGAAAAGTA
CAGGAACTAATTGCGTATTGCCGGAAAAATAGCCAGAGCGGAGAAGCGGTTGACGTCGGCCGAGCTGCTT
TTAGAACTTCGTTGAATTTGTTGTCGAATTTGATTTTTTCAAAGGATTTGACGGATCCTTATTCGGATTC
TGCCAAGGAATTCAAGGATTTGGTTTGGAATATAATGGTTGAGGCGGGGAAACCTAATTTGGTCGATTTT
TTTCCCCTGCTTGAAAAAGTTGATCCTCAAGGTATACGACATCGTATGACGATTCACTTTGGGGAAGTTC
TTAAGCTTTTTGGTGGACTTGTTAATGAAAGATTGGAGCAAAGAAGATCAAAAGGGGAAAAAAATGATGT
GTTGGATGTACTTCTAACTACCAGCCAAGAAAGCCCTGAGGAAATCGATAGAACTCACATTGAGCGAATG
TGCTTGGACCTGTTTGTAGCAGGGACGGACACAACATCAAGCACATTAGAATGGGCAATGTCAGAAATGC
TTAAAAACCCAGACAAAATGAAGAAAACCCAAGATGAACTTGCACAAGTAATCGGCAGAGGAAAAACAAT
AGAAGAATCCGATATTAACCGCTTACCTTACTTAAGATGCGTTATGAAAGAAACCTTAAGGATACATCCA
CCAGTTCCCTTCTTAATTCCTCGCAAAGTGGAACAAAGTGTTGAGGTTTGTGGATACAATGTCCCTAAAG
GATCACAAGTTCTTGTGAATGCTTGGGCAATTGGACGTGATGAAACTGTTTGGGATGATGCTTTGGCATT
CAAACCCGAGAGATTTATGGAATCTGAATTGGATATCCGTGGAAGAGATTTCGAGCTGATTCCGTTCGGT
GCTGGCCGAAGAATTTGCCCAGGGTTGCCATTGGCACTAAGGACTGTGCCTTTGATGCTTGGTTCTTTGT
TGAACTCTTTTAATTGGAAGCTTGAAGGTGGGATGGCTCCAAAAGATTTGGATATGGAGGAGAAGTTTGG
TATTACACTGCAGAAGGCTCATCCTTTGCGTGCTGTACCAAGCACCCTTTAAGCTTGTCCTGCTTTAATG
AGATATGCGAGAAGCCTATGATCGCATGATATTTGCTTTCAATTCTGTTGTGCACGTTGTAAAAAACCTG
AGCATGTGTAGCTCAGATCCTTACCGCCGGTTTCGGTTCATTCTAATGAATATATCACCCGTTACTATCG
TATTTTTATGAATAATATTCTCCGTTCAATTTACTGATTGTACCCTACTACTTATATGTACAATATTAAA
ATGAAAACAATATATTGTGCTGAATAGGTTTATAGCGACATCTATGATAGAGCGCCACAATAACAAACAA
TTGCGTTTTATTATTACAAATCCAATTTTAAAAAAAGCGGCAGAACCGGTCAAACCTAAAAGACTGATTA
CATAAATCTTATTCAAATTTCAAAAGTGCCCCAGGGGCTAGTATCTACGACACACCGAGCGGCGAACTAA
TAACGCTCACTGAAGGGAACTCCGGTTCCCCGCCGGCGCGCATGGGTGAGATTCCTTGAAGTTGAGTATT
GGCCGTCCGCTCTACCGAAAGTTACGGGCACCATTCAACCCGGTCCAGCACGGCGGCCGGGTAACCGACT
TGCTGCCCCGAGAATTATGCAGCATTTTTTTGGTGTATGTGGGCCCCAAATGAAGTGCAGGTCAAACCTT
GACAGTGACGACAAATCGTTGGGCGGGTCCAGGGCGAATTTTGCGACAACATGTCGAGGCTCAGCAGGAC
CGCTTTACTTGTCTTCTGCACGAAGTGGTTTAAACTATCAGTGTTTGACAGGATATATTGGCGGGTAAAC
CTAAGAGAAAAGAGCGTTTATTAGAATAATCGGATATTTAAAAGGGCGTGAAAAGGTTTATCCGTTCGTC
CATTTGTATGTGCATGCCAACCACAGGGTTCCCCAGATCAGGCGCTGGCTGCTGAACCCCCAGCCGGAAC
TGACCCCACAAGGCCCTAGCGTTTGCAATGCACCAGGTCATCATTGACCCAGGCGTGTTCCACCAGGCCG
CTGCCTCGCAACTCTTCGCAGGCTTCGCCGACCTGCTCGCGCCACTTCTTCACGCGGGTGGAATCCGATC
CGCACATGAGGCGGAAGGTTTCCAGCTTGAGCGGGTACGGCTCCCGGTGCGAGCTGAAATAGTCGAACAT
CCGTCGGGCCGTCGGCGACAGCTTGCGGTACTTCTCCCATATGAATTTCGTGTAGTGGTCGCCAGCAAAC
AGCACGACGATTTCCTCGTCGATCAGGACCTGGCAACGGGACGTTTTCTTGCCACGGTCCAGGACGCGGA
AGCGGTGCAGCAGCGACACCGATTCCAGGTGCCCAACGCGGTCGGACGTGAAGCCCATCGCCGTCGCCTG
TAGGCGCGACAGGCATTCCTCGGCCTTCGTGTAATACCGGCCATTGATCGACCAGCCCAGGTCCTGGCAA
AGCTCGTAGAACGTGAAGGTGATCGGCTCGCCGATAGGGGTGCGCTTCGCGTACTCCAACACCTGCTGCC
ACACCAGTTCGTCATCGTCGGCCCGCAGCTCGACGCCGGTGTAGGTGATCTTCACGTCCTTGTTGACGTG
GAAAATGACCTTGTTTTGCAGCGCCTCGCGCGGGATTTTCTTGTTGCGCGTGGTGAACAGGGCAGAGCGG
GCCGTGTCGTTTGGCATCGCTCGCATCGTGTCCGGCCACGGCGCAATATCGAACAAGGAAAGCTGCATTT
CCTTGATCTGCTGCTTCGTGTGTTTCAGCAACGCGGCCTGCTTGGCCTCGCTGACCTGTTTTGCCAGGTC
CTCGCCGGCGGTTTTTCGCTTCTTGGTCGTCATAGTTCCTCGCGTGTCGATGGTCATCGACTTCGCCAAA
CCTGCCGCCTCCTGTTCAAGACGACGCGAACGCTCCACGGCGGCCGATGGCGCGGGCAGGGCAGGGGGAG
CCAGTTGCACGCTGTCGCGCTCGATCTTGGCCGTAGCTTGCTGGACCATCGAGCCGACGGACTGGAAGGT
TTCGCGGGGCGCACGCATGACGGTGCGGCTTGCGATGGTTTCGGCATCCTCGGCGGAAAACCCCGCGTCG
ATCAGTTCTTGCCTGTATGCCTTCCGGTCAAACGTCCGATTCATTCACCCTCCTTGCGGGATTGCCCCGA
CTCACGCCGGGGCAATGTGCCCTTATTCCTGATTTGACCCGCCTGGTGCCTTGGTGTCCAGATAATCCAC
CTTATCGGCAATGAAGTCGGTCCCGTAGACCGTCTGGCCGTCCTTCTCGTACTTGGTATTCCGAATCTTG
CCCTGCACGAATACCAGCGACCCCTTGCCCAAATACTTGCCGTGGGCCTCGGCCTGAGAGCCAAAACACT
TGATGCGGAAGAAGTCGGTGCGCTCCTGCTTGTCGCCGGCATCGTTGCGCCACATCTAGGATCTGCCAGG
AACCGTAAAAAGGCCGCGTTGCTGGCGTTTTTCCATAGGCTCCGCCCCCCTGACGAGCATCACAAAAATC
GACGCTCAAGTCAGAGGTGGCGAAACCCGACAGGACTATAAAGATACCAGGCGTTTCCCCCTGGAAGCTC
CCTCGTGCGCTCTCCTGTTCCGACCCTGCCGCTTACCGGATACCTGTCCGCCTTTCTCCCTTCGGGAAGC
GTGGCGCTTTCTCATAGCTCACGCTGTAGGTATCTCAGTTCGGTGTAGGTCGTTCGCTCCAAGCTGGGCT
GTGTGCACGAACCCCCCGTTCAGCCCGACCGCTGCGCCTTATCCGGTAACTATCGTCTTGAGTCCAACCC
GGTAAGACACGACTTATCGCCACTGGCAGCAGCCACTGGTAACAGGATTAGCAGAGCGAGGTATGTAGGC
GGTGCTACAGAGTTCTTGAAGTGGTGGCCTAACTACGGCTACACTAGAAGAACAGTATTTGGTATCTGCG
CTCTGCTGAAGCCAGTTACCTTCGGAAAAAGAGTTGGTAGCTCTTGATCCGGCAAACAAACCACCGCTGG
TAGCGGTGGTTTTTTTGTTTGCAAGCAGCAGATTACGCGCAGAAAAAAAGGATCTCAAGAAGATCCTTTG
ATCTTTTCTACGGGGTCTGACGCTCAGTGGAACGAAAACTCACGTTAAGGGATTTTGGTCATGAGATTAT
CAAAAAGGATCTTCACCTAGATCCTTTTAAATTAAAAATGAAGTTTTAAATCAATCTAAAGTATATATGA
GTAAACTTGGTCTGACAGTTACCAATGCTTAATCAGTGAGGCACCTATCTCAGCGATCTGTCTATTTCGT
TCATCCATAGTTGCCTGACTCCCCGTCGTGTAGATAACTACGATACGGGAGGGCTTACCATCTGGCCCCA
GTGCTGCAATGATACCGCGAGAACCACGCTCACCGGCTCCAGATTTATCAGCAATAAACCAGCCAGCCGG
AAGGGCCGAGCGCAGAAGTGGTCCTGCAACTTTATCCGCCTCCATCCAGTCTATTAATTGTTGCCGGGAA
GCTAGAGTAAGTAGTTCGCCAGTTAATAGTTTGCGCAACGTTGTTGCCATTGCTACAGGCATCGTGGTGT
CACGCTCGTCGTTTGGTATGGCTTCATTCAGCTCCGGTTCCCAACGATCAAGGCGAGTTACATGATCCCC
CATGTTGTGCAAAAAAGCGGTTAGCTCCTTCGGTCCTCCGATCGTTGTCAGAAGTAAGTTGGCCGCAGTG
TTATCACTCATGGTTATGGCAGCACTGCATAATTCTCTTACTGTCATGCCATCCGTAAGATGCTTTTCTG
TGACTGGTGAGTACTCAACCAAGTCATTCTGAGAATAGTGTATGCGGCGACCGAGTTGCTCTTGCCCGGC
GTCAATACGGGATAATACCGCGCCACATAGCAGAACTTTAAAAGTGCTCATCATTGGAAAACGTTCTTCG
GGGCGAAAACTCTCAAGGATCTTACCGCTGTTGAGATCCAGTTCGATGTAACCCACTCGTGCACCCAACT
GATCTTCAGCATCTTTTACTTTCACCAGCGTTTCTGGGTGAGCAAAAACAGGAAGGCAAAATGCCGCAAA
AAAGGGAATAAGGGCGACACGGAAATGTTGAATACTCATACTCTTCCTTTTTCAATATTATTGAAGCATT
TATCAAGGTTATTGTCTCATGAGCGGATACATATTTGAATGTATTTAGAAAAATAAACAAATAGGGGTTC
CGCGCACGAATTGGCCAGCGCTGCCATTTTTGGGGTGAGGCCGTTCGCGGCCGAGGGGCGCAGCCCCTGG
GGGGATGGGAGGCCCGCGTTAGCGGGCCGGGAGGGTTCGAGAAGGGGGGGCACCCCCCTTCGGCGTGCGC
GGTCACGCGCACAGGGCGCAGCCCTGGTTAAAAACAAGGTTTATAAATATTGGTTTAAAAGCAGGTTAAA
AGACAGGTTAGCGGTGGCCGAAAAACGGGCGGAAACCCTTGCAAATGCTGGATTTTCTGCCTGTGGACAG
CCCCTCAAATGTCAATAGGTGCGCCCCTCATCTGTCAGCACTCTGCCCCTCAAGTGTCAAGGATCGCGCC
CCTCATCTGTCAGTAGTCGCGCCCCTCAAGTGTCAATACCGCAGGGCACTTATCCCCAGGCTTGTCCACA
TCATCTGTGGGAAACTCGCGTAAAATCAGGCGTTTTCGCCGATTTGCGAGGCTGGCCAGCTCCACGTCGC
CGGCCGAAATCGAGCCTGCCCCTCATCTGTCAACGCCGCGCCGGGTGAGTCGGCCCCTCAAGTGTCAACG
TCCGCCCCTCATCTGTCAGTGAGGGCCAAGTTTTCCGCGAGGTATCCACAACGCCGGCGGCCGCGGTGTC
TCGCACACGGCTTCGACGGCGTTTCTGGCGCGTTTGCAGGGCCATAGACGGCCGCCAGCCCAGCGGCGAG
GGCAACCAGCCCGGTGAGCGTCGCAAAGGAGATCCTGATCTGACTGATGGGCTGCCTGTATCGAGTGGTG
ATTTTGTGCCGAGCTGCCGGTCGGGGAGCTGTTGGCTGGCTGGTGGCAGGATATATTGTGGTGTAAACAA
ATTGACGCTTAGACAACTTAATAACACATTGCGGACGTTTTTAATGTACTGGGGTGGATGCAGTGGGCCC
CACTCTGTGAAGACAAACTAGAATTCGAGCTCGGAGCGGTGCGGGTGCCAGGGCGTGCCCTTGGGCTCCC
CGGGCGCGTACTCCACTCCCCGAGCCGGTGCGGGTGCCAGGGCGTGCCCTTGGGCTCCCCGGGCGCGTAC
TCCACTCCCCCCATGGTGCGGTGCGGGTGCCAGGGCGTGCCCTTGGGCTCCCCGGGCGCGTACTCCACTC
CCCGAGCCGGTGCGGGTGCCAGGGCGTGCCCTTGGGCTCCCCGGGCGCGTACTCCACTCCCCTTCGCAAG
ACCCTTCCTCTATATAAGGAAGTTCATTTCATTTGGAGAGGACTCCGGTATTTTTACAACAATTACCACA
ACAAAACAAACAACAAACAACATTACAATTTACTATTCTAGTCGAATACTGTATTTTTACAACAATTACC
AACAACAA
Features (pLannotate 1.2.2; 17 found; start..end, strand, type, name):
     41..1519    +  CDS            CYP76B6: C76B6_CATRO - Also known as G10H. Experimental evidence at protein level: Swiss-Prot protein existence level 1. Hydroxylase involved in the biosynthesis of hydroxygeraniol, a precursor of the terpenoid indole alkaloids such as vinblastine and vincristine. Also able to hydroxylate in vitro nerol and to catalyze 3'-hydroxylation of the flavanone naringenin to form eriodictyol. No activity with apigenin, kaempferol, p-coumaric acid and ferulic acid as substrates. From Catharanthus roseus (Madagascar periwinkle) (Vinca rosea).
   1530..2237    +  terminator     OCS terminator: octopine synthase terminator
   2286..2310    +  misc_feature   RB T-DNA repeat: right border repeat from nopaline C58 T-DNA
   2422..2442    -  CDS            TetR (fragment): tetracycline resistance regulatory protein; tetR
   2469..3614    -  CDS            trfA: TRFA_ECOLX - Experimental evidence at protein level: Swiss-Prot protein existence level 1. Also involved in plasmid copy number control, promoting intermolecular coupling of protein bound iterons at oriV, which inhibits replication initiation. From Escherichia coli.
   3950..4538    -  rep_origin     ori: high-copy-number ColE1/pMB1/pBR322/pUC origin of replication
   4709..5569    -  CDS            AmpR: β-lactamase; bla; confers resistance to ampicillin, carbenicillin, and related antibiotics
   5570..5674    -  promoter       AmpR promoter: bla
   5761..6392    -  rep_origin     oriV: incP origin of replication
   6484..6508    +  misc_feature   LB T-DNA repeat: left border repeat from nopaline C58 T-DNA
   6625..6658    +  protein_bind   attB: minimal attB site for the φC31 integrase (Groth et al., 2000) phage φC31 integrase
   6684..6717    +  protein_bind   attB: minimal attB site for the φC31 integrase (Groth et al., 2000) phage φC31 integrase
   6747..6780    +  protein_bind   attB: minimal attB site for the φC31 integrase (Groth et al., 2000) phage φC31 integrase
   6806..6839    +  protein_bind   attB: minimal attB site for the φC31 integrase (Groth et al., 2000) phage φC31 integrase
   6856..6902    +  promoter       minimal CaMV 35S promoter: minimal 35S promoter from cauliflower mosaic virus
   6935..6960    +  misc_feature   TMV Ω (fragment): translational enhancer from the tobacco mosaic virus 5'-leader sequence (Gallie et al., 1988)
   6992..39      +  misc_feature   TMV Ω (across the origin): translational enhancer from the tobacco mosaic virus 5'-leader sequence (Gallie et al., 1988)
