[The description below was written by a language model from this plasmid's Addgene catalogue record and pLannotate feature annotations shown in this document.]
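Description:
pEPQD1CB0794 is a MoClo (Golden Gate modular cloning) Level 1, position 3 plasmid built in the pICH47751 acceptor backbone. It carries a single plant transcriptional unit between nopaline-type T-DNA left and right border repeats, so it is a binary vector suited to Agrobacterium-mediated delivery. The stated purpose is transient expression, and the associated work concerns Nicotiana benthamiana. The roughly 7 kb plasmid is propagated in E. coli at high copy through a ColE1/pUC-type origin with ampicillin selection (β-lactamase under its own promoter). The broad-host-range incP oriV and the trfA replication initiator gene support maintenance outside E. coli. A short TetR fragment is also annotated in the backbone and appears to be a remnant.

The payload encodes geraniol 8-oxidase (CrG8H, also known as CYP76B6 or G10H) from Catharanthus roseus. This cytochrome P450 hydroxylates geraniol to hydroxygeraniol, an early step towards monoterpene indole alkaloids such as vinblastine and vincristine. Expression is driven by a synthetic promoter rather than a constitutive one. Four minimal φC31 attB sites lie upstream of a minimal CaMV 35S core promoter, followed by the TMV Ω translational enhancer leader, the coding sequence and the octopine synthase terminator. The attB sites here act as binding operators that recruit a Gal4 activation domain–φC31 fusion protein supplied separately, which switches on the otherwise weak minimal promoter. As a position 3 Level 1 part, the unit can be used directly or assembled with neighbouring units into multigene constructs for reconstituting the alkaloid pathway in plants.
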