Addgene plasmid #177073: pEPQD1CB0794
Purpose: MoClo Level 1, position 3, transcriptional unit for transient expression of geraniol 8-oxidase (CrG8H) from Catharanthus roseus promoter regions contains 4x attB sites for recruitment fo gal4AD-phiC31
Depositing lab: Nicola Patron. Depositing organization: Earlham Institute. Publication: Reconstitution of monoterpene indole alkaloid biosynthesis in genome engineered Nicotiana benthamiana. Dudley QM, Jo S, Guerrero DAS, Chhetry M, Smedley MA, Harwood WA, Sherden NH, O'Connor SE, Caputi L, Patron NJ. Commun Biol. 2022 Sep 10;5(1):949. doi: 10.1038/s42003-022-03904-w. PubMed 36088516.
Backbone
  Vector backbone: pICH47751
  Vector type: Synthetic Biology
Growth in bacteria
  Bacterial resistance: Ampicillin, 100 μg/mL
  Growth temperature: 37°C
  Growth strain: DH5alpha
  Copy number: High Copy
Gene/Insert
  Gene/Insert name: geraniol 8-oxidase (CrG8H) from Catharanthus roseus (alt name: P3_4X opattB-TMV-CrG8H-ocsterm)
  Species: Other
  Cloning method: Restriction Enzyme; 5′ cloning site Unknown (unknown if destroyed); 3′ cloning site Unknown (unknown if destroyed)
  Sequencing primers: 5′ CTGGTGGCAGGATATATTGTGGTG; 3′ GAACCCTGTGGTTGGCATGCACATAC
Terms and licenses: Academic/Nonprofit Terms; Industry Terms: Not Available to Industry
How to cite: pEPQD1CB0794 was a gift from Nicola Patron (Addgene plasmid # 177073 ; http://n2t.net/addgene:177073 ; RRID:Addgene_177073)
